Addgene plasmid #215146: pLVX-TetOne-FFSS-Cyclin D1
Purpose: Expresses FFSS-Cyclin D1 in mammalian cells from an inducible lentiviral vector.
Depositing lab: Michele Pagano. Depositing organization: NYU Grossman School of Medicine. Publication: CDK-independent role of D-type cyclins in regulating DNA mismatch repair. Rona G, Miwatani-Minter B, Zhang Q, Goldberg HV, Kerzhnerman MA, Howard JB, Simoneschi D, Lane E, Hobbs JW, Sassani E, Wang AA, Keegan S, Laverty DJ, Piett CG, Pongor LS, Xu ML, Andrade J, Thomas A, Sicinski P, Askenazi M, Ueberheide B, Fenyo D, Nagel ZD, Pagano M. Mol Cell. 2024 Feb 29:S1097-2765(24)00129-1. doi: 10.1016/j.molcel.2024.02.010. PubMed 38458201.
Backbone
  Vector backbone: pLVX-TetOne-Puro
  Backbone manufacturer: Takara Bio
  Vector type: Mammalian Expression, Lentiviral
  Selectable markers: Puromycin
Growth in bacteria
  Bacterial resistance: Ampicillin, 100 μg/mL
  Growth temperature: 37°C
  Growth strain: NEB Stable
  Copy number: High Copy
Gene/Insert
  Gene/Insert name: CCND1 (alt name: BCL1)
  Species: H. sapiens (human)
  Entrez Gene: CCND1 (a.k.a. BCL1, D11S287E, PRAD1, U21B31)
  Promoter: TRE3GS
  Tag / fusion protein: FFSS (FLAG-FLAG-STREP-STREP) (N terminal on insert)
  Cloning method: Unknown
  Sequencing primers: 5′ TRE3GS_FWR; 3′ TetONE_REV
Terms and licenses: Academic/Nonprofit Terms; Industry Terms: Not Available to Industry
How to cite: pLVX-TetOne-FFSS-Cyclin D1 was a gift from Michele Pagano (Addgene plasmid # 215146 ; http://n2t.net/addgene:215146 ; RRID:Addgene_215146)
