[The description below was written by a language model from this plasmid's Addgene catalogue record and pLannotate feature annotations shown in this document.]
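Description:
pLVX-TetOne-FFSS-Cyclin D1 is a doxycycline-inducible, all-in-one lentiviral expression plasmid of about 10.2 kb, built on the commercial pLVX-TetOne-Puro backbone. It is propagated in E. coli through a high-copy ColE1/pUC-type origin and ampicillin resistance (AmpR with its bla promoter). The viral portion carries HIV-1 LTR sequences at both ends, the Ψ packaging signal with a short gag fragment, the Rev response element for Rev-dependent nuclear export of the genomic RNA, the cPPT/CTS element, and a WPRE upstream of the 3' LTR to enhance transcript stability and expression. The nef-fragment annotations adjoining each LTR probably reflect the natural overlap of nef with LTR sequence rather than an intended coding region.

The payload is human cyclin D1 (CCND1) with an N-terminal FFSS tag (two FLAG epitopes followed by two Strep-tag II copies). The automated feature table picks up only partial FLAG and Strep-tag matches, which lie between the promoter and the cyclin D1 coding sequence. This cassette is driven by the TRE3GS promoter and sits in reverse orientation relative to the viral genome, ending at an SV40 polyadenylation signal annotated on the opposite strand. In the forward direction, the human PGK promoter constitutively expresses the Tet-On 3G transactivator, which binds TRE3GS only in the presence of doxycycline. An SV40 promoter drives puromycin N-acetyltransferase for selection of transduced mammalian cells. Placing both the regulator and the response cassette on one provirus allows stable lines with inducible tagged cyclin D1 to be made from a single transduction. The tandem tag suits immunodetection and affinity purification of cyclin D1 complexes. The associated publication concerns a CDK-independent role of D-type cyclins in DNA mismatch repair.
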