Features (pLannotate 1.2.2; 27 found; start..end, strand, type, name):
    377..634     +  LTR            5' LTR (truncated): truncated 5' long terminal repeat (LTR) from HIV-1
    681..806     +  misc_feature   HIV-1 Ψ: packaging signal of human immunodeficiency virus type 1
    790..1128    +  CDS            HIV-1 gag (fragment): gag protein from human immunodeficiency virus 1; gag
   1303..1536    +  misc_feature   RRE: The Rev response element (RRE) of HIV-1 allows for Rev-dependent mRNA export from the nucleus to the cytoplasm.
   1913..2013    +  CDS            Rev (fragment): human immunodeficiency virus 1 (HIV-1) Rev protein; rev; enhances nuclear export of unspliced and incompletely spliced viral mRNAs
   2028..2143    +  misc_feature   cPPT/CTS: central polypurine tract and central termination sequence of HIV-1 (lacking the first T)
   2187..2321    +  polyA_signal   SV40 poly(A) signal: SV40 polyadenylation signal
   2517..3398    -  CDS            CCND1: CCND1_HUMAN - Also known as BCL1, PRAD1. Experimental evidence at protein level: Swiss-Prot protein existence level 1. Regulatory component of the cyclin D1-CDK4 (DC) complex that phosphorylates and inhibits members of the retinoblastoma (RB) protein family including RB1 and regulates the cell-cycle during G(1)/S transition. Phosphorylation of RB1 allows dissociation of the transcription factor E2F from the RB/E2F complex and the subsequent transcription of E2F target genes which are responsible for the progression through the G(1) phase. Hypophosphorylates RB1 in early G(1) phase. Cyclin D-CD
   3421..3440    -  CDS            Strep-Tag II (fragment): peptide that binds Strep-Tactin®, an engineered form of streptavidin
   3555..3575    -  CDS            FLAG (fragment): FLAG® epitope tag, followed by an enterokinase cleavage site
   3591..3958    -  promoter       TRE3GS promoter: 3rd-generation Tet-responsive promoter that can be activated by binding of Tet-On® 3G, modified to eliminate binding sites for endogenous mammalian transcription factors
   3975..4485    +  promoter       hPGK promoter: human phosphoglycerate kinase 1 promoter
   4504..5250    +  CDS            Tet-On® 3G: modified rtTA protein that binds tightly to promoters containing the tet operator in the presence of doxycycline
   5261..5590    +  promoter       SV40 promoter: SV40 enhancer and early promoter
   5599..6198    +  CDS            PuroR: puromycin N-acetyltransferase; pac from Streptomyces alboniger; confers resistance to puromycin
   6212..6800    +  misc_feature   WPRE: woodchuck hepatitis virus posttranscriptional regulatory element
   6817..7335    +  CDS            nef (fragment): NEF_HV1BR - Experimental evidence at protein level: Swiss-Prot protein existence level 1. Extracellular Nef protein targets CD4(+) T-lymphocytes for apoptosis by interacting with CXCR4 surface receptors (PubMed:14990729). From Human immunodeficiency virus type 1 group M subtype B (isolate BRU/LAI) (HIV-1).
   7383..7640    +  LTR            5' LTR (truncated): truncated 5' long terminal repeat (LTR) from HIV-1
   7792..7808    -  protein_bind   lac operator: The lac repressor binds to the lac operator to inhibit transcription in E. coli. This inhibition can be relieved by adding lactose or isopropyl-β-D-thiogalactopyranoside (IPTG). lac repressor encoded by lacI
   7816..7846    -  promoter       lac promoter: promoter for the E. coli lac operon
   7861..7882    -  protein_bind   CAP binding site: CAP binding activates transcription in the presence of cAMP. E. coli catabolite activator protein
   7895..7987    -  CDS            lacI (fragment): lac repressor; lacI; The lac repressor binds to the lac operator to inhibit transcription in E. coli. This inhibition can be relieved by adding lactose or isopropyl-β-D-thiogalactopyranoside (IPTG).
   8170..8758    -  rep_origin     ori: high-copy-number ColE1/pMB1/pBR322/pUC origin of replication
   8929..9789    -  CDS            AmpR: β-lactamase; bla; confers resistance to ampicillin, carbenicillin, and related antibiotics
   9790..9894    -  promoter       AmpR promoter: bla
   9942..10076   +  polyA_signal   SV40 poly(A) signal: SV40 polyadenylation signal
  10243..329     +  CDS            nef (fragment) (across the origin): NEF_HV1BR - Experimental evidence at protein level: Swiss-Prot protein existence level 1. Extracellular Nef protein targets CD4(+) T-lymphocytes for apoptosis by interacting with CXCR4 surface receptors (PubMed:14990729). From Human immunodeficiency virus type 1 group M subtype B (isolate BRU/LAI) (HIV-1).
>Addgene plasmid #215146 | pLVX-TetOne-FFSS-Cyclin D1 | addgene full sequence | sequence record 429281 | Addgene NGS Result
TGGAAGGGCTAATTCACTCCCAAAGAAGACAAGATATCCTTGATCTGTGGATCTACCACACACAAGGCTA
CTTCCCTGATTAGCAGAACTACACACCAGGGCCAGGGGTCAGATATCCACTGACCTTTGGATGGTGCTAC
AAGCTAGTACCAGTTGAGCCAGATAAGGTAGAAGAGGCCAATAAAGGAGAGAACACCAGCTTGTTACACC
CTGTGAGCCTGCATGGGATGGATGACCCGGAGAGAGAAGTGTTAGAGTGGAGGTTTGACAGCCGCCTAGC
ATTTCATCACGTGGCCCGAGAGCTGCATCCGGAGTACTTCAAGAACTGCTGATATCGAGCTTGCTACAAG
GGACTTTCCGCTGGGGACTTTCCAGGGAGGCGTGGCCTGGGCGGGACTGGGGAGTGGCGAGCCCTCAGAT
CCTGCATATAAGCAGCTGCTTTTTGCCTGTACTGGGTCTCTCTGGTTAGACCAGATCTGAGCCTGGGAGC
TCTCTGGCTAACTAGGGAACCCACTGCTTAAGCCTCAATAAAGCTTGCCTTGAGTGCTTCAAGTAGTGTG
TGCCCGTCTGTTGTGTGACTCTGGTAACTAGAGATCCCTCAGACCCTTTTAGTCAGTGTGGAAAATCTCT
AGCAGTGGCGCCCGAACAGGGACTTGAAAGCGAAAGGGAAACCAGAGGAGCTCTCTCGACGCAGGACTCG
GCTTGCTGAAGCGCGCACGGCAAGAGGCGAGGGGCGGCGACTGGTGAGTACGCCAAAAATTTTGACTAGC
GGAGGCTAGAAGGAGAGAGATGGGTGCGAGAGCGTCAGTATTAAGCGGGGGAGAATTAGATCGCGATGGG
AAAAAATTCGGTTAAGGCCAGGGGGAAAGAAAAAATATAAATTAAAACATATAGTATGGGCAAGCAGGGA
GCTAGAACGATTCGCAGTTAATCCTGGCCTGTTAGAAACATCAGAAGGCTGTAGACAAATACTGGGACAG
CTACAACCATCCCTTCAGACAGGATCAGAAGAACTTAGATCATTATATAATACAGTAGCAACCCTCTATT
GTGTGCATCAAAGGATAGAGATAAAAGACACCAAGGAAGCTTTAGACAAGATAGAGGAAGAGCAAAACAA
AAGTAAGACCACCGCACAGCAAGCGGCCGGCCGCTGATCTTCAGACCTGGAGGAGGAGATATGAGGGACA
ATTGGAGAAGTGAATTATATAAATATAAAGTAGTAAAAATTGAACCATTAGGAGTAGCACCCACCAAGGC
AAAGAGAAGAGTGGTGCAGAGAGAAAAAAGAGCAGTGGGAATAGGAGCTTTGTTCCTTGGGTTCTTGGGA
GCAGCAGGAAGCACTATGGGCGCAGCGTCAATGACGCTGACGGTACAGGCCAGACAATTATTGTCTGGTA
TAGTGCAGCAGCAGAACAATTTGCTGAGGGCTATTGAGGCGCAACAGCATCTGTTGCAACTCACAGTCTG
GGGCATCAAGCAGCTCCAGGCAAGAATCCTGGCTGTGGAAAGATACCTAAAGGATCAACAGCTCCTGGGG
ATTTGGGGTTGCTCTGGAAAACTCATTTGCACCACTGCTGTGCCTTGGAATGCTAGTTGGAGTAATAAAT
CTCTGGAACAGATTTGGAATCACACGACCTGGATGGAGTGGGACAGAGAAATTAACAATTACACAAGCTT
AATACACTCCTTAATTGAAGAATCGCAAAACCAGCAAGAAAAGAATGAACAAGAATTATTGGAATTAGAT
AAATGGGCAAGTTTGTGGAATTGGTTTAACATAACAAATTGGCTGTGGTATATAAAATTATTCATAATGA
TAGTAGGAGGCTTGGTAGGTTTAAGAATAGTTTTTGCTGTACTTTCTATAGTGAATAGAGTTAGGCAGGG
ATATTCACCATTATCGTTTCAGACCCACCTCCCAACCCCGAGGGGACCCGACAGGCCCGAAGGAATAGAA
GAAGAAGGTGGAGAGAGAGACAGAGACAGATCCATTCGATTAGTGAACGGATCTCGACGGTATCGCCTTT
AAAAGAAAAGGGGGGATTGGGGGGTACAGTGCAGGGGAAAGAATAGTAGACATAATAGCAACAGACATAC
AAACTAAAGAATTACAAAAACAAATTACAAAAATTCAAAATTTTCGGGTTTATTACAGGGACAGCAGAGA
TCCAGTTTATCGACTTAACTTGTTTATTGCAGCTTATAATGGTTACAAATAAGGCAATAGCATCACAAAT
TTCACAAATAAGGCATTTTTTTCACTGCATTCTAGTTTTGGTTTGTCCAAACTCATCAATGTATCTTATC
ATGTCTGGATCTCAAATCCCTCGGAAGCTGCGCCTGTCTTAGGTTGGAGTGATACATTTTTATCACTTTT
ACCCGTCTTTGGATTAGGCAGTAGCTCTGACGGCCCTCCTGTCTTAGGTTAGTGAAAAATGTCACTCTCT
TACCCGTCATTGGCTGTCCAGCTTAGCTCGCAGGGGAGGTGGTCTGGATCCGCCGGCACCGGTTCAGATG
TCCACGTCCCGCACGTCGGTGGGTGTGCAAGCCAGGTCCACCTCCTCCTCCTCCTCTTCCTCCTCCTCGG
CGGCCTTGGGGTCCATGTTCTGCTGGGCCTGGCGCAGGCTTGACTCCAGCAGGGCTTCGATCTGCTCCTG
GCAGGCCCGGAGGCAGTCTGGGTCACACTTGATCACTCTGGAGAGGAAGCGTGTGAGGCGGTAGTAGGAC
AGGAAGTTGTTGGGGCTCCTCAGGTTCAGGCCTTGCACTGCGGCCACCACGCTCCCCGCTGCCACCATGG
AGGGCGGATTGGAAATGAACTTCACATCTGTGGCACAGAGGGCAACGAAGGTCTGCGCGTGTTTGCGGAT
GATCTGTTTGTTCTCCTCCGCCTCTGGCATTTTGGAGAGGAAGTGTTCAATGAAATCGTGCGGGGTCATT
GCGGCCAGGTTCCACTTGAGCTTGTTCACCAGGAGCAGCTCCATTTGCAGCAGCTCCTCGGGCCGGATGG
AGTTGTCGGTGTAGATGCACAGCTTCTCGGCCGTCAGGGGGATGGTCTCCTTCATCTTAGAGGCCACGAA
CATGCAAGTGGCCCCCAGCAGCTGCAGGCGGCTCTTTTTCACGGGCTCCAGCGACAGGAAGCGGTCCAGG
TAGTTCATGGCCAGCGGGAAGACCTCCTCCTCGCACTTCTGTTCCTCGCAGACCTCCAGCATCCAGGTGG
CGACGATCTTCCGCATGGACGGCAGGACCTCCTTCTGCACACATTTGAAGTAGGACACCGAGGGCGCGCA
GGTCTCCTCCGCCTTCAGCATGGCCCGCAGCACCCGGTCGTTGAGGAGGTTGGCATCGGGGTACGCGCGG
CGGATGGTTTCCACTTCGCAGCACAGGAGCTGGTGTTCGCTGCTGGATCCAGCTCCTTTCTCGAACTGCG
GGTGGCTCCAGCTTCCTCCTCCGCTGCCTCCGCCGCTTCCTCCTCCCTTCTCGAACTGAGGGTGGCTCCA
GCTGGCGGCCGACCCTTTATCATCATCATCTTTATAATCCCCAGATCCTGGTACCTTGTCATCGTCGTCC
TTGTAGTCCATGGTGAATTCTTTACGAGGGTAGGAAGTGGTACGGAAAGTTGGTATAAGACAAAAGTGTT
GTGGAATTGAAGTTTACTCAAAAAATCAGCACTCTTTTATAGGCGCCCTGGTTTACATAAGCAAAGCTTA
TACGTTCTCTATCACTGATAGGGAGTAAACTGGATATACGTTCTCTATCACTGATAGGGAGTAAACTGTA
GATACGTTCTCTATCACTGATAGGGAGTAAACTGGTCATACGTTCTCTATCACTGATAGGGAGTAAACTC
CTTATACGTTCTCTATCACTGATAGGGAGTAAAGTCTGCATACGTTCTCTATCACTGATAGGGAGTAAAC
TCTTCATACGTTCTCTATCACTGATAGGGAGTAAACTCGAGGTGATAATTCCACGGGGTTGGGGTTGCGC
CTTTTCCAAGGCAGCCCTGGGTTTGCGCAGGGACGCGGCTGCTCTGGGCGTGGTTCCGGGAAACGCAGCG
GCGCCGACCCTGGGTCTCGCACATTCTTCACGTCCGTTCGCAGCGTCACCCGGATCTTCGCCGCTACCCT
TGTGGGCCCCCCGGCGACGCTTCCTGCTCCGCCCCTAAGTCGGGAAGGTTCCTTGCGGTTCGCGGCGTGC
CGGACGTGACAAACGGAAGCCGCACGTCTCACTAGTACCCTCGCAGACGGACAGCGCCAGGGAGCAATGG
CAGCGCGCCGACCGCGATGGGCTGTGGCCAATAGCGGCTGCTCAGCAGGGCGCGCCGAGAGCAGCGGCCG
GGAAGGGGCGGTGCGGGAGGCGGGGTGTGGGGCGGTAGTGTGGGCCCTGTTCCTGCCCGCGCGGTGTTCC
GCATTCTGCAAGCCTCCGGAGCGCACGTCGGCAGTCGGCTCCCTCGTTGACCGAATCACCGACCTCTCTC
CCCAGGGGGATCATCGAATTACCATGTCTAGACTGGACAAGAGCAAAGTCATAAACTCTGCTCTGGAATT
ACTCAATGGAGTCGGTATCGAAGGCCTGACGACAAGGAAACTCGCTCAAAAGCTGGGAGTTGAGCAGCCT
ACCCTGTACTGGCACGTGAAGAACAAGCGGGCCCTGCTCGATGCCCTGCCAATCGAGATGCTGGACAGGC
ATCATACCCACTCCTGCCCCCTGGAAGGCGAGTCATGGCAAGACTTTCTGCGGAACAACGCCAAGTCATA
CCGCTGTGCTCTCCTCTCACATCGCGACGGGGCTAAAGTGCATCTCGGCACCCGCCCAACAGAGAAACAG
TACGAAACCCTGGAAAATCAGCTCGCGTTCCTGTGTCAGCAAGGCTTCTCCCTGGAGAACGCACTGTACG
CTCTGTCCGCCGTGGGCCACTTTACACTGGGCTGCGTATTGGAGGAACAGGAGCATCAAGTAGCAAAAGA
GGAAAGAGAGACACCTACCACCGATTCTATGCCCCCACTTCTGAAACAAGCAATTGAGCTGTTCGACCGG
CAGGGAGCCGAACCTGCCTTCCTTTTCGGCCTGGAACTAATCATATGTGGCCTGGAGAAACAGCTAAAGT
GCGAAAGCGGCGGGCCGACCGACGCCCTTGACGATTTTGACTTAGACATGCTCCCAGCCGATGCCCTTGA
CGACTTTGACCTTGATATGCTGCCTGCTGACGCTCTTGACGATTTTGACCTTGACATGCTCCCCGGGTAA
ACGCGCGAATGTGTGTCAGTTAGGGTGTGGAAAGTCCCCAGGCTCCCCAGCAGGCAGAAGTATGCAAAGC
ATGCATCTCAATTAGTCAGCAACCAGGTGTGGAAAGTCCCCAGGCTCCCCAGCAGGCAGAAGTATGCAAA
GCATGCATCTCAATTAGTCAGCAACCATAGTCCCGCCCCTAACTCCGCCCATCCCGCCCCTAACTCCGCC
CAGTTCCGCCCATTCTCCGCCCCATGGCTGACTAATTTTTTTTATTTATGCAGAGGCCGAGGCCGCCTCG
GCCTCTGAGCTATTCCAGAAGTAGTGAGGAGGCTTTTTTGGAGGCCTAGGCTTTTGCAAAACGCGACCAT
GACCGAGTACAAGCCCACGGTGCGCCTCGCCACCCGCGACGACGTCCCCCGGGCCGTACGCACCCTCGCC
GCCGCGTTCGCCGACTACCCCGCCACGCGCCACACCGTCGACCCGGACCGCCACATCGAGCGGGTCACCG
AGCTGCAAGAACTCTTCCTCACGCGCGTCGGGCTCGACATCGGCAAGGTGTGGGTCGCGGACGACGGCGC
CGCGGTGGCGGTCTGGACCACGCCGGAGAGCGTCGAAGCGGGGGCGGTGTTCGCCGAGATCGGCCCGCGC
ATGGCCGAGTTGAGCGGTTCCCGGCTGGCCGCGCAGCAACAGATGGAAGGCCTCCTGGCGCCGCACCGGC
CCAAGGAGCCCGCGTGGTTCCTGGCCACCGTCGGCGTCTCGCCCGACCACCAGGGCAAGGGTCTGGGCAG
CGCCGTCGTGCTCCCCGGAGTGGAGGCGGCCGAGCGCGCCGGGGTGCCCGCCTTCCTGGAGACCTCCGCG
CCCCGCAACCTCCCCTTCTACGAGCGGCTCGGCTTCACCGTCACCGCCGACGTCGAGGTGCCCGAAGGAC
CGCGCACCTGGTGCATGACCCGCAAGCCCGGTGCCTGAACGCGTCTGGAACAATCAACCTCTGGATTACA
AAATTTGTGAAAGATTGACTGGTATTCTTAACTATGTTGCTCCTTTTACGCTATGTGGATACGCTGCTTT
AATGCCTTTGTATCATGCTATTGCTTCCCGTATGGCTTTCATTTTCTCCTCCTTGTATAAATCCTGGTTG
CTGTCTCTTTATGAGGAGTTGTGGCCCGTTGTCAGGCAACGTGGCGTGGTGTGCACTGTGTTTGCTGACG
CAACCCCCACTGGTTGGGGCATTGCCACCACCTGTCAGCTCCTTTCCGGGACTTTCGCTTTCCCCCTCCC
TATTGCCACGGCGGAACTCATCGCCGCCTGCCTTGCCCGCTGCTGGACAGGGGCTCGGCTGTTGGGCACT
GACAATTCCGTGGTGTTGTCGGGGAAGCTGACGTCCTTTCCATGGCTGCTCGCCTGTGTTGCCACCTGGA
TTCTGCGCGGGACGTCCTTCTGCTACGTCCCTTCGGCCCTCAATCCAGCGGACCTTCCTTCCCGCGGCCT
GCTGCCGGCTCTGCGGCCTCTTCCGCGTCTTCGCCTTCGCCCTCAGACGAGTCGGATCTCCCTTTGGGCC
GCCTCCCCGCCTGGAATTAATTCTGCAGTCGAGACCTAGAAAAACATGGAGCAATCACAAGTAGCAATAC
AGCAGCTACCAATGCTGATTGTGCCTGGCTAGAAGCACAAGAGGAGGAGGAGGTGGGTTTTCCAGTCACA
CCTCAGGTACCTTTAAGACCAATGACTTACAAGGCAGCTGTAGATCTTAGCCACTTTTTAAAAGAAAAGA
GGGGACTGGAAGGGCTAATTCACTCCCAACGAAGACAAGATATCCTTGATCTGTGGATCTACCACACACA
AGGCTACTTCCCTGATTAGCAGAACTACACACCAGGGCCAGGGGTCAGATATCCACTGACCTTTGGATGG
TGCTACAAGCTAGTACCAGTTGAGCCAGATAAGGTAGAAGAGGCCAATAAAGGAGAGAACACCAGCTTGT
TACACCCTGTGAGCCTGCATGGGATGGATGACCCGGAGAGAGAAGTGTTAGAGTGGAGGTTTGACAGCCG
CCTAGCATTTCATCACGTGGCCCGAGAGCTGCATCCGGAGTACTTCAAGAACTGCTGATATCGAGCTTGC
TACAAGGGACTTTCCGCTGGGGACTTTCCAGGGAGGCGTGGCCTGGGCGGGACTGGGGAGTGGCGAGCCC
TCAGATCCTGCATATAAGCAGCTGCTTTTTGCCTGTACTGGGTCTCTCTGGTTAGACCAGATCTGAGCCT
GGGAGCTCTCTGGCTAACTAGGGAACCCACTGCTTAAGCCTCAATAAAGCTTGCCTTGAGTGCTTCAAGT
AGTGTGTGCCCGTCTGTTGTGTGACTCTGGTAACTAGAGATCCCTCAGACCCTTTTAGTCAGTGTGGAAA
ATCTCTAGCAGTAGTAGTTCATGTCATCTTATTATTCAGTATTTATAACTTGCAAAGAAATGAATATCAG
AGAGTGAGAGGCCTTGACATTGCTAGCGTTTACCGTCGACCTCTAGCTAGAGCTTGGCGTAATCATGGTC
ATAGCTGTTTCCTGTGTGAAATTGTTATCCGCTCACAATTCCACACAACATACGAGCCGGAAGCATAAAG
TGTAAAGCCTGGGGTGCCTAATGAGTGAGCTAACTCACATTAATTGCGTTGCGCTCACTGCCCGCTTTCC
AGTCGGGAAACCTGTCGTGCCAGCTGCATTAATGAATCGGCCAACGCGCGGGGAGAGGCGGTTTGCGTAT
TGGGCGCTCTTCCGCTTCCTCGCTCACTGACTCGCTGCGCTCGGTCGTTCGGCTGCGGCGAGCGGTATCA
GCTCACTCAAAGGCGGTAATACGGTTATCCACAGAATCAGGGGATAACGCAGGAAAGAACATGTGAGCAA
AAGGCCAGCAAAAGGCCAGGAACCGTAAAAAGGCCGCGTTGCTGGCGTTTTTCCATAGGCTCCGCCCCCC
TGACGAGCATCACAAAAATCGACGCTCAAGTCAGAGGTGGCGAAACCCGACAGGACTATAAAGATACCAG
GCGTTTCCCCCTGGAAGCTCCCTCGTGCGCTCTCCTGTTCCGACCCTGCCGCTTACCGGATACCTGTCCG
CCTTTCTCCCTTCGGGAAGCGTGGCGCTTTCTCATAGCTCACGCTGTAGGTATCTCAGTTCGGTGTAGGT
CGTTCGCTCCAAGCTGGGCTGTGTGCACGAACCCCCCGTTCAGCCCGACCGCTGCGCCTTATCCGGTAAC
TATCGTCTTGAGTCCAACCCGGTAAGACACGACTTATCGCCACTGGCAGCAGCCACTGGTAACAGGATTA
GCAGAGCGAGGTATGTAGGCGGTGCTACAGAGTTCTTGAAGTGGTGGCCTAACTACGGCTACACTAGAAG
AACAGTATTTGGTATCTGCGCTCTGCTGAAGCCAGTTACCTTCGGAAAAAGAGTTGGTAGCTCTTGATCC
GGCAAACAAACCACCGCTGGTAGCGGTGGTTTTTTTGTTTGCAAGCAGCAGATTACGCGCAGAAAAAAAG
GATCTCAAGAAGATCCTTTGATCTTTTCTACGGGGTCTGACGCTCAGTGGAACGAAAACTCACGTTAAGG
GATTTTGGTCATGAGATTATCAAAAAGGATCTTCACCTAGATCCTTTTAAATTAAAAATGAAGTTTTAAA
TCAATCTAAAGTATATATGAGTAAACTTGGTCTGACAGTTACCAATGCTTAATCAGTGAGGCACCTATCT
CAGCGATCTGTCTATTTCGTTCATCCATAGTTGCCTGACTCCCCGTCGTGTAGATAACTACGATACGGGA
GGGCTTACCATCTGGCCCCAGTGCTGCAATGATACCGCGAGACCCACGCTCACCGGCTCCAGATTTATCA
GCAATAAACCAGCCAGCCGGAAGGGCCGAGCGCAGAAGTGGTCCTGCAACTTTATCCGCCTCCATCCAGT
CTATTAATTGTTGCCGGGAAGCTAGAGTAAGTAGTTCGCCAGTTAATAGTTTGCGCAACGTTGTTGCCAT
TGCTACAGGCATCGTGGTGTCACGCTCGTCGTTTGGTATGGCTTCATTCAGCTCCGGTTCCCAACGATCA
AGGCGAGTTACATGATCCCCCATGTTGTGCAAAAAAGCGGTTAGCTCCTTCGGTCCTCCGATCGTTGTCA
GAAGTAAGTTGGCCGCAGTGTTATCACTCATGGTTATGGCAGCACTGCATAATTCTCTTACTGTCATGCC
ATCCGTAAGATGCTTTTCTGTGACTGGTGAGTACTCAACCAAGTCATTCTGAGAATAGTGTATGCGGCGA
CCGAGTTGCTCTTGCCCGGCGTCAATACGGGATAATACCGCGCCACATAGCAGAACTTTAAAAGTGCTCA
TCATTGGAAAACGTTCTTCGGGGCGAAAACTCTCAAGGATCTTACCGCTGTTGAGATCCAGTTCGATGTA
ACCCACTCGTGCACCCAACTGATCTTCAGCATCTTTTACTTTCACCAGCGTTTCTGGGTGAGCAAAAACA
GGAAGGCAAAATGCCGCAAAAAAGGGAATAAGGGCGACACGGAAATGTTGAATACTCATACTCTTCCTTT
TTCAATATTATTGAAGCATTTATCAGGGTTATTGTCTCATGAGCGGATACATATTTGAATGTATTTAGAA
AAATAAACAAATAGGGGTTCCGCGCACATTTCCCCGAAAAGTGCCACCTGACGTCGACGGATCGGGAGAT
CAACTTGTTTATTGCAGCTTATAATGGTTACAAATAAAGCAATAGCATCACAAATTTCACAAATAAAGCA
TTTTTTTCACTGCATTCTAGTTGTGGTTTGTCCAAACTCATCAATGTATCTTATCATGTCTGGATCAACT
GGATAACTCAAGCTAACCAAAATCATCCCAAACTTCCCACCCCATACCCTATTACCACTGCCAATTACCT
GTGGTTTCATTTACTCTAAACCTGTGATTCCTCTGAATTATTTTCATTTTAAAGAAATTGTATTTGTTAA
ATATGTACTACAAACTTAGTAGT
